>Addgene plasmid #197028 | AAV2 ITR_phU6_gRNA scaffold-DMD sg1_phU6_gRNA scaffold-DMD sg16_pMHCK7-3x Flag-NLS-enOsCas12f1-NLS_pA_AAV2 ITR | addgene full sequence | sequence record 388968 | Addgene NGS Result
CCTGCAGGCAGCTGCGCGCTCGCTCGCTCACTGAGGCCGCCCGGGCGTCGGGCGACCTTTGGTCGCCCGG
CCTCAGTGAGCGAGCGAGCGCGCAGAGAGGGAGTGGCCAACTCCATCACTAGGGGTTCCTGCGGCCTCTA
GAGAGGGCCTATTTCCCATGATTCCTTCATATTTGCATATACGATACAAGGCTGTTAGAGAGATAATTGG
AATTAATTTGACTGTAAACACAAAGATATTAGTACAAAATACGTGACGTAGAAAGTAATAATTTCTTGGG
TAGTTTGCAGTTTTAAAATTATGTTTTAAAATGGACTATCATATGCTTACCGTAACTTGAAAGTATTTCG
ATTTCTTGGCTTTATATATCTTGTGGAAAGGACGAAACACCGAGGGCCGACTTCCCGGCCCAAAATCGAG
ACAGTAGCCGTAAAACGTTGAGTTTCAGCGTGGGCGACACACTCGAAAAGGTTAAGATATGCACATAGTA
ATCCGTGCATGAGCCGCGAAAGCGGCTTGAAGGATTGGCTTTGATTTCCCTAGTTTTATTTTTTTAAGCT
TGAGGGCCTATTTCCCATGATTCCTTCATATTTGCATATACGATACAAGGCTGTTAGAGAGATAATTGGA
ATTAATTTGACTGTAAACACAAAGATATTAGTACAAAATACGTGACGTAGAAAGTAATAATTTCTTGGGT
AGTTTGCAGTTTTAAAATTATGTTTTAAAATGGACTATCATATGCTTACCGTAACTTGAAAGTATTTCGA
TTTCTTGGCTTTATATATCTTGTGGAAAGGACGAAACACCGAGGGCCGACTTCCCGGCCCAAAATCGAGA
CAGTAGCCGTAAAACGTTGAGTTTCAGCGTGGGCGACACACTCGAAAAGGTTAAGATATGCACATAGTAA
TCCGTGCATGAGCCGCGAAAGCGGCTTGAAGGTGTATTCAAGCTCAAGGCCTTTTTATTTTTTTGGTCTC
TTTTTTTACCCTTCAGATTAAAAATAACTGAGGTAAGGGCCTGGGTAGGGGAGGTGGTGTGAGACGCTCC
TGTCTCTCCTCTATCTGCCCATCGGCCCTTTGGGGAGGAGGAATGTGCCCAAGGACTAAAAAAAGGCCAT
GGAGCCAGAGGGGCGAGGGCAACAGACCTTTCATGGGCAAACCTTGGGGCCCTGCTGTCTAGCATGCCCC
ACTACGGGTCTAGGCTGCCCATGTAAGGAGGCAAGGCCTGGGGACACCCGAGATGCCTGGTTATAATTAA
CCCAGACATGTGGCTGCCCCCCCCCCCCCAACACCTGCTGCCTCTAAAAATAACCCTGTCCCTGGTGGAT
CCCCTGCATGCGAAGATCTTCGAACAAGGCTGTGGGGGACTGAGGGCAGGCTGTAACAGGCTTGGGGGCC
AGGGCTTATACGTGCCTGGGACTCCCAAAGTATTACTGTTCCATGTTCCCGGCGAAGGGCCAGCTGTCCC
CCGCCAGCTAGACTCAGCACTTAGTTTAGGAACCAGTGAGCAAGTCAGCCCTTGGGGCAGCCCATACAAG
GCCATGGGGCTGGGCAAGCTGCACGCCTGGGTCCGGGGTGGGCACGGTGCCCGGGCAACGAGCTGAAAGC
TCATCTGCTCTCAGGGGCCCCTCCCTGGGGACAGCCCCTCCTGGCTAGTCACACCCTGTAGGCTCCTCTA
TATAACCCAGGGGCACAGGGGCTGCCCTCATTCTACCACCACCTCCACAGCACAGACAGACACTCAGGAG
CCAGCCAGGTTGGACCGGTGCCACCATGGACTATAAGGACCACGACGGAGACTACAAGGATCATGATATT
GATTACAAAGACGATGACGATAAGATGCCTAAGAAGAAGAGAAAGGTGATGGGAAAGGGCGTGCTGGCCA
AGGTGATGAAATACGAGCTGAGATACCTGGATGGTTGTGGCGACTTCAGCAATATGCAGGAGCAGGTGTG
GGCCCTGCAGCGGCAGACACGGGAAATCCTGAACAGATCCATCCAAATCGCCTTCCAATGGCGCTGCGCC
AACAGCGAGCACCACAGAAAGACCGGCGAGTACCTGGACCTGAAAACGGAAACCGGCTACAAGAGACTGG
ATGGCCACATCTACAACTGCCTGAAGGGCCAGTACGAGGACATGGCCACATCTAACCTGAACGCCACCAT
CCAGAAGGCTTGGAAGAAGTATAACTCCAGCAAGAAGGAAATCCTGAGGGGCAGCATGAGCATCCCCAGC
TACAAGATGAACCAGCCTCTGCGACTGGACAAGAATACCGTGAAACTGTCTGAGGGCGAGCGGAACCCAA
TCGTGACCCTGACACTGTTTAGCGACAAGTTCAAGCGGGCCCAGGGCGTGTCCAACGTGAAGTTTAGCAT
GCCTCTGCACGACGGCACCCAGAGAGCCATCTTCGCCAACCTGATGAACGGCACCTACCAGCTGGGAGAG
TGCCAGCTGGTGTACAAACGGCCTAAGTGGTTCCTGTTCGTGACATACAAGTTCCCCCCCGTGGAACATC
CTCTCGATCCTGACAAGATTCTGGGCGTCGACATGGGCGAGGCCTGCGCGCTTTATGCCTCTACATTCGG
CGAGCACGGCTACCTGAAGATCGATGGAGGCGAGATTACAAAGTACGCCAAGAAGATGGAAGCTAGAATC
CGGAGCATGCAGAAGCAGGCTGCTCACTGTGGCGAAGGCAGAATCGGGCACGGCACCAAAACAAGAGTGT
CTGTGGTGTACCAGGCCAAGGACAAGGTGGCCAGATTCAGAGATACCATCAACCACAGATACTCTAAGGC
CCTGATCGACTACGCCCTGAAGAACCAGTGTGGCACCATCCAGATGGAAGATCTGACCGGCATCAAGGAA
GATACAGGATTTCCAAAGTTCCTGAGACATTGGACCTACTACGACCTGCAGAGCAAGATCGAGGCTAAGG
CCGCCGAGCACGGCATCCAAGTTGTCAAGATCAACCCTAGACACACCAGCCAGCGCTGCAGCAGATGTGG
ACACATCGACAAAGCCAATAGAACCAGCCAAGCTGATTTCTGCTGCACCAAGTGCGGCTTCAGCGCCAAT
GCCGACTTTAATGCCAGCCAGAACATCAGCATCAGAAACATCGACAAGATTATCGCCAAGGCTATCGGCG
CCAACCGGAAGCAGACCAAAAGGCCGGCGGCCACGAAGAAGGCCGGCCAGGCAAAGAAGAAGAAGTAAGA
ATTCAATCAACCTCTGGATTACAAAATTTGTGAAAGATTGACTGGTATTCTTAACTATGTTGCTCCTTTT
ACGCTATGTGGATACGCTGCTTTAATGCCTTTGTATCATGCTATTGCTTCCCGTATGGCTTTCATTTTCT
CCTCCTTGTATAAATCCTGGTTAGTTCTTGCCACGGCGGAACTCATCGCCGCCTGCCTTGCCCGCTGCTG
GACAGGGGCTCGGCTGTTGGGCACTGACAATTCCGTGGTGTTACTGTGCCTTCTAGTTGCCAGCCATCTG
TTGTTTGCCCCTCCCCCGTGCCTTCCTTGACCCTGGAAGGTGCCACTCCCACTGTCCTTTCCTAATAAAA
TGAGGAAATTGCATCGCATTGTCTGAGTAGGTGTCATTCTATTCTGGGGGGTGGGGTGGGGCAGGACAGC
AAGGGGGAGGATTGGGAAGAGAATAGCAGGCATGCTGGGGACGGCCGAGGGCCGCAGGAACCCCTAGTGA
TGGAGTTGGCCACTCCCTCTCTGCGCGCTCGCTCGCTCACTGAGGCCGGGCGACCAAAGGTCGCCCGACG
CCCGGGCTTTGCCCGGGCGGCCTCAGTGAGCGAGCGAGCGCGCAGCTGCCTGCAGGGGCGCCTGATGCGG
TATTTTCTCCTTACGCATCTGTGCGGTATTTCACACCGCATA
[95 nt withheld, positions 3893-3987]
T
[46 nt withheld, positions 3989-4034]
C
[141 nt withheld, positions 4036-4176]
CCTTTGACGTTGGAGTCCACGTTCTTT
[37 nt withheld, positions 4204-4240]
ACTCTATCTCGGGCTATTCTTTTGATTTATAAGGGATTTTGCCGATTTCGGTCTATTGGTTAAAAAATGA
GCTGATTTAACAAAAATTTAACGCGAATTTTAACAAAATATTAACGTTTACAATTTTATGGTGCACTCTC
AGTACAATCTGCTCTGATGCCGCATAGTTAAGCCAGCCCCGACACCCGCCAACACCCGCTGACGCGCCCT
GACGGGCTTGTCTGCTCCCGGCATCCGCTTACAGACAAGCTGTGACCGTCTCCGGGAGCTGCATGTGTCA
GAGGTTTTCACCGTCATCACCGAAACGCGCGAGACGAAAGGGCCTCGTGATACGCCTATTTTTATAGGTT
AATGTCATGATAATAATGGTTTCTTAGACGTCAGGTGGCACTTTTCGGGGAAATGTGCGCGGAACCCCTA
TTTGTTTATTTTTCTAAATACATTCAAATATGTATCCGCTCATGAGACAATAACCCTGATAAATGCTTCA
ATAATATTGAAAAAGGAAGAGTATGAGTATTCAACATTTCCGTGTCGCCCTTATTCCCTTTTTTGCGGCA
TTTTGCCTTCCTGTTTTTGCTCACCCAGAAACGCTGGTGAAAGTAAAAGATGCTGAAGATCAGTTGGGTG
CACGAGTGGGTTACATCGAACTGGATCTCAACAGCGGTAAGATCCTTGAGAGTTTTCGCCCCGAAGAACG
TTTTCCAATGATGAGCACTTTTAAAGTTCTGCTATGTGGCGCGGTATTATCCCGTATTGACGCCGGGCAA
GAGCAACTCGGTCGCCGCATACACTATTCTCAGAATGACTTGGTTGAGTACTCACCAGTCACAGAAAAGC
ATCTTACGGATGGCATGACAGTAAGAGAATTATGCAGTGCTGCCATAACCATGAGTGATAACACTGCGGC
CAACTTACTTCTGACAACGATCGGAGGACCGAAGGAGCTAACCGCTTTTTTGCACAACATGGGGGATCAT
GTAACTCGCCTTGATCGTTGGGAACCGGAGCTGAATGAAGCCATACCAAACGACGAGCGTGACACCACGA
TGCCTGTAGCAATGGCAACAACGTTGCGCAAACTATTAACTGGCGAACTACTTACTCTAGCTTCCCGGCA
ACAATTAATAGACTGGATGGAGGCGGATAAAGTTGCAGGACCACTTCTGCGCTCGGCCCTTCCGGCTGGC
TGGTTTATTGCTGATAAATCTGGAGCCGGTGAGCGTGGAAGCCGCGGTATCATTGCAGCACTGGGGCCAG
ATGGTAAGCCCTCCCGTATCGTAGTTATCTACACGACGGGGAGTCAGGCAACTATGGATGAACGAAATAG
ACAGATCGCTGAGATAGGTGCCTCACTGATTAAGCATTGGTAACTGTCAGACCAAGTTTACTCATATATA
CTTTAGATTGATTTAAAACTTCATTTTTAATTTAAAAGGATCTAGGTGAAGATCCTTTTTGATAATCTCA
TGACCAAAATCCCTTAACGTGAGTTTTCGTTCCACTGAGCGTCAGACCCCGTAGAAAAGATCAAAGGATC
TTCTTGAGATCCTTTTTTTCTGCGCGTAATCTGCTGCTTGCAAACAAAAAAACCACCGCTACCAGCGGTG
GTTTGTTTGCCGGATCAAGAGCTACCAACTCTTTTTCCGAAGGTAACTGGCTTCAGCAGAGCGCAGATAC
CAAATACTGTTCTTCTAGTGTAGCCGTAGTTAGGCCACCACTTCAAGAACTCTGTAGCACCGCCTACATA
CCTCGCTCTGCTAATCCTGTTACCAGTGGCTGCTGCCAGTGGCGATAAGTCGTGTCTTACCGGGTTGGAC
TCAAGACGATAGTTACCGGATAAGGCGCAGCGGTCGGGCTGAACGGGGGGTTCGTGCACACAGCCCAGCT
TGGAGCGAACGACCTACACCGAACTGAGATACCTACAGCGTGAGCTATGAGAAAGCGCCACGCTTCCCGA
AGGGAGAAAGGCGGACAGGTATCCGGTAAGCGGCAGGGTCGGAACAGGAGAGCGCACGAGGGAGCTTCCA
GGGGGAAACGCCTGGTATCTTTATAGTCCTGTCGGGTTTCGCCACCTCTGACTTGAGCGTCGATTTTTGT
GATGCTCGTCAGGGGGGCGGAGCCTATGGAAAAACGCCAGCAACGCGGCCTTTTTACGGTTCCTGGCCTT
TTGCTGGCCTTTTGCTCACATGT
Features (pLannotate 1.2.2; 16 found; start..end, strand, type, name):
     12..39      +  repeat_region  AAV2 ITR (fragment): inverted terminal repeat of adeno-associated virus serotype 2 inverted
     68..95      +  repeat_region  AAV2 ITR (fragment): inverted terminal repeat of adeno-associated virus serotype 2 inverted
    143..383     +  promoter       U6 promoter: RNA polymerase III promoter for human U6 snRNA
    562..802     +  promoter       U6 promoter: RNA polymerase III promoter for human U6 snRNA
   3168..3211    +  CDS            nucleoplasmin NLS (fragment): bipartite nuclear localization signal from nucleoplasmin
   3225..3382    +  misc_feature   WPRE (fragment): woodchuck hepatitis virus posttranscriptional regulatory element
   3388..3472    +  misc_feature   WPRE (fragment): woodchuck hepatitis virus posttranscriptional regulatory element
   3474..3585    +  polyA_signal   bGH poly(A) signal: bovine growth hormone polyadenylation signal
   3696..3836    +  repeat_region  AAV2 ITR: inverted terminal repeat of adeno-associated virus serotype 2 inverted
   3841..3892    -  misc_feature   bom (fragment): basis of mobility region from pBR322
   3911..4366    +  rep_origin     f1 ori (sequence partly withheld): f1 bacteriophage origin of replication; arrow indicates direction of (+) strand synthesis
   4367..4416    -  misc_feature   bom (fragment): basis of mobility region from pBR322
   4518..4553    -  CDS            rop (fragment): Rop protein, which maintains plasmids at low copy number; rop
   4648..4752    +  promoter       AmpR promoter: bla
   4753..5613    +  CDS            AmpR: β-lactamase; bla; confers resistance to ampicillin, carbenicillin, and related antibiotics
   5784..6372    +  rep_origin     ori: high-copy-number ColE1/pMB1/pBR322/pUC origin of replication
