[The description below was written by a language model from this plasmid's Addgene catalogue record and pLannotate feature annotations shown in this document.]
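Description:
AAV2 ITR_phU6_gRNA scaffold-DMD sg1_phU6_gRNA scaffold-DMD sg16_pMHCK7-3x Flag-NLS-enOsCas12f1-NLS_pA_AAV2 ITR is a 6.4 kb all-in-one AAV transfer plasmid that places a miniature CRISPR nuclease and two guide RNAs between AAV2 inverted terminal repeats, the cis elements needed for replication and packaging of the intervening DNA into recombinant AAV particles. The bacterial backbone carries a high-copy ColE1/pUC-type origin, an f1 phage origin, and an ampicillin resistance gene (β-lactamase) with its own promoter. The annotation detects the right ITR in full but only short fragments of the left one.

The payload begins with two tandem human U6 promoters, RNA polymerase III promoters that each drive one guide. As the name indicates, the Cas12f scaffold precedes the spacer, and the two spacers (sg1 and sg16) target DMD, the dystrophin gene. Downstream, the MHCK7 promoter, a muscle-specific hybrid regulatory cassette, drives a human codon-optimized enOsCas12f1, an engineered OsCas12f1 variant carrying the D52R and T132R substitutions, fused to an N-terminal 3x Flag tag and flanked by nuclear localization signals. The automated feature table does not annotate the MHCK7 promoter, the Flag tag or the nuclease coding sequence, but it does find the C-terminal nucleoplasmin NLS. It is followed by partial WPRE segments, consistent with a shortened form of this element that enhances transcript expression, and a bovine growth hormone polyadenylation signal.

The small size of Cas12f1 allows the nuclease and two guide cassettes to fit in a single AAV genome. The record supports use for muscle-restricted, dual-guide editing at the DMD locus, but it does not state the specific target sites or the intended editing outcome.
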