Addgene plasmid #197028: AAV2 ITR_phU6_gRNA scaffold-DMD sg1_phU6_gRNA scaffold-DMD sg16_pMHCK7-3x Flag-NLS-enOsCas12f1-NLS_pA_AAV2 ITR
Purpose: AAV vector encoding a human codon-optimized enOsCas12f1 driven by MHCK7 promoter, DMD-targeting guide RNAs compatible with enOsCas12f1 driven by hU6
Depositing lab: Xiangfeng Kong. Depositing organization: HuidaGene Therapeutics Co., Ltd. Publication: Engineered CRISPR-OsCas12f1 and RhCas12f1 with robust activities and expanded target range for genome editing. Kong X, Zhang H, Li G, Wang Z, Kong X, Wang L, Xue M, Zhang W, Wang Y, Lin J, Zhou J, Shen X, Wei Y, Zhong N, Bai W, Yuan Y, Shi L, Zhou Y, Yang H. Nat Commun. 2023 Apr 11;14(1):2046. doi: 10.1038/s41467-023-37829-7. PubMed 37041195.
Backbone
  Vector backbone: AAV2
  Vector type: AAV
Growth in bacteria
  Bacterial resistance: Ampicillin, 100 μg/mL
  Growth temperature: 30°C
  Growth strain: NEB Stable
  Copy number: High Copy
Gene/Insert
  Gene/Insert name: humanized enOsCas12f1
  Species: Synthetic
  Mutation: D52R / T132R
  Promoter: MHCK7, hU6
  Cloning method: Gibson Cloning
Terms and licenses: Academic/Nonprofit Terms; Industry Terms: Not Available to Industry
How to cite: AAV2 ITR_phU6_gRNA scaffold-DMD sg1_phU6_gRNA scaffold-DMD sg16_pMHCK7-3x Flag-NLS-enOsCas12f1-NLS_pA_AAV2 ITR was a gift from Xiangfeng Kong (Addgene plasmid # 197028 ; http://n2t.net/addgene:197028 ; RRID:Addgene_197028)
